>Addgene plasmid | pX330A_dCas9-1x4 | analyzer sequence | sequence record 105769
AGGTACCCGTTACATAACTTACGGTAAATGGCCCGCCTGGCTGACCGCCCAACGACCCCCGCCCATTGAC
GTCAATAGTAACGCCAATAGGGACTTTCCATTGACGTCAATGGGTGGAGTATTTACGGTAAACTGCCCAC
TTGGCAGTACATCAAGTGTATCATATGCCAAGTACGCCCCCTATTGACGTCAATGACGGTAAATGGCCCG
CCTGGCATTGTGCCCAGTACATGACCTTATGGGACTTTCCTACTTGGCAGTACATCTACGTATTAGTCAT
CGCTATTACCATGGTCGAGGTGAGCCCCACGTTCTGCTTCACTCTCCCCATCTCCCCCCCCTCCCCACCC
CCAATTTTGTATTTATTTATTTTTTAATTATTTTGTGCAGCGATGGGGGCGGGGGGGGGGGGGGGGCGCG
CGCCAGGCGGGGCGGGGCGGGGCGAGGGGCGGGGCGGGGCGAGGCGGAGAGGTGCGGCGGCAGCCAATCA
GAGCGGCGCGCTCCGAAAGTTTCCTTTTATGGCGAGGCGGCGGCGGCGGCGGCCCTATAAAAAGCGAAGC
GCGCGGCGGGCGGGAGTCGCTGCGACGCTGCCTTCGCCCCGTGCCCCGCTCCGCCGCCGCCTCGCGCCGC
CCGCCCCGGCTCTGACTGACCGCGTTACTCCCACAGGTGAGCGGGCGGGACGGCCCTTCTCCTCCGGGCT
GTAATTAGCTGAGCAAGAGGTAAGGGTTTAAGGGATGGTTGGTTGGTGGGGTATTAATGTTTAATTACCT
GGAGCACCTGCCTGAAATCACTTTTTTTCAGGTTGGACCGGTGCCACCATGGACTATAAGGACCACGACG
GAGACTACAAGGATCATGATATTGATTACAAAGACGATGACGATAAGATGGCCCCAAAGAAGAAGCGGAA
GGTCGGTATCCACGGAGTCCCAGCAGCCGACAAGAAGTACAGCATCGGCCTGGCCATCGGCACCAACTCT
GTGGGCTGGGCCGTGATCACCGACGAGTACAAGGTGCCCAGCAAGAAATTCAAGGTGCTGGGCAACACCG
ACCGGCACAGCATCAAGAAGAACCTGATCGGAGCCCTGCTGTTCGACAGCGGCGAAACAGCCGAGGCCAC
CCGGCTGAAGAGAACCGCCAGAAGAAGATACACCAGACGGAAGAACCGGATCTGCTATCTGCAAGAGATC
TTCAGCAACGAGATGGCCAAGGTGGACGACAGCTTCTTCCACAGACTGGAAGAGTCCTTCCTGGTGGAAG
AGGATAAGAAGCACGAGCGGCACCCCATCTTCGGCAACATCGTGGACGAGGTGGCCTACCACGAGAAGTA
CCCCACCATCTACCACCTGAGAAAGAAACTGGTGGACAGCACCGACAAGGCCGACCTGCGGCTGATCTAT
CTGGCCCTGGCCCACATGATCAAGTTCCGGGGCCACTTCCTGATCGAGGGCGACCTGAACCCCGACAACA
GCGACGTGGACAAGCTGTTCATCCAGCTGGTGCAGACCTACAACCAGCTGTTCGAGGAAAACCCCATCAA
CGCCAGCGGCGTGGACGCCAAGGCCATCCTGTCTGCCAGACTGAGCAAGAGCAGACGGCTGGAAAATCTG
ATCGCCCAGCTGCCCGGCGAGAAGAAGAATGGCCTGTTCGGAAACCTGATTGCCCTGAGCCTGGGCCTGA
CCCCCAACTTCAAGAGCAACTTCGACCTGGCCGAGGATGCCAAACTGCAGCTGAGCAAGGACACCTACGA
CGACGACCTGGACAACCTGCTGGCCCAGATCGGCGACCAGTACGCCGACCTGTTTCTGGCCGCCAAGAAC
CTGTCCGACGCCATCCTGCTGAGCGACATCCTGAGAGTGAACACCGAGATCACCAAGGCCCCCCTGAGCG
CCTCTATGATCAAGAGATACGACGAGCACCACCAGGACCTGACCCTGCTGAAAGCTCTCGTGCGGCAGCA
GCTGCCTGAGAAGTACAAAGAGATTTTCTTCGACCAGAGCAAGAACGGCTACGCCGGCTACATTGACGGC
GGAGCCAGCCAGGAAGAGTTCTACAAGTTCATCAAGCCCATCCTGGAAAAGATGGACGGCACCGAGGAAC
TGCTCGTGAAGCTGAACAGAGAGGACCTGCTGCGGAAGCAGCGGACCTTCGACAACGGCAGCATCCCCCA
CCAGATCCACCTGGGAGAGCTGCACGCCATTCTGCGGCGGCAGGAAGATTTTTACCCATTCCTGAAGGAC
AACCGGGAAAAGATCGAGAAGATCCTGACCTTCCGCATCCCCTACTACGTGGGCCCTCTGGCCAGGGGAA
ACAGCAGATTCGCCTGGATGACCAGAAAGAGCGAGGAAACCATCACCCCCTGGAACTTCGAGGAAGTGGT
GGACAAGGGCGCTTCCGCCCAGAGCTTCATCGAGCGGATGACCAACTTCGATAAGAACCTGCCCAACGAG
AAGGTGCTGCCCAAGCACAGCCTGCTGTACGAGTACTTCACCGTGTATAACGAGCTGACCAAAGTGAAAT
ACGTGACCGAGGGAATGAGAAAGCCCGCCTTCCTGAGCGGCGAGCAGAAAAAGGCCATCGTGGACCTGCT
GTTCAAGACCAACCGGAAAGTGACCGTGAAGCAGCTGAAAGAGGACTACTTCAAGAAAATCGAGTGCTTC
GACTCCGTGGAAATCTCCGGCGTGGAAGATCGGTTCAACGCCTCCCTGGGCACATACCACGATCTGCTGA
AAATTATCAAGGACAAGGACTTCCTGGACAATGAGGAAAACGAGGACATTCTGGAAGATATCGTGCTGAC
CCTGACACTGTTTGAGGACAGAGAGATGATCGAGGAACGGCTGAAAACCTATGCCCACCTGTTCGACGAC
AAAGTGATGAAGCAGCTGAAGCGGCGGAGATACACCGGCTGGGGCAGGCTGAGCCGGAAGCTGATCAACG
GCATCCGGGACAAGCAGTCCGGCAAGACAATCCTGGATTTCCTGAAGTCCGACGGCTTCGCCAACAGAAA
CTTCATGCAGCTGATCCACGACGACAGCCTGACCTTTAAAGAGGACATCCAGAAAGCCCAGGTGTCCGGC
CAGGGCGATAGCCTGCACGAGCACATTGCCAATCTGGCCGGCAGCCCCGCCATTAAGAAGGGCATCCTGC
AGACAGTGAAGGTGGTGGACGAGCTCGTGAAAGTGATGGGCCGGCACAAGCCCGAGAACATCGTGATCGA
AATGGCCAGAGAGAACCAGACCACCCAGAAGGGACAGAAGAACAGCCGCGAGAGAATGAAGCGGATCGAA
GAGGGCATCAAAGAGCTGGGCAGCCAGATCCTGAAAGAACACCCCGTGGAAAACACCCAGCTGCAGAACG
AGAAGCTGTACCTGTACTACCTGCAGAATGGGCGGGATATGTACGTGGACCAGGAACTGGACATCAACCG
GCTGTCCGACTACGATGTGGACGCCATCGTGCCTCAGAGCTTTCTGAAGGACGACTCCATCGACAACAAG
GTGCTGACCAGAAGCGACAAGAACCGGGGCAAGAGCGACAACGTGCCCTCCGAAGAGGTCGTGAAGAAGA
TGAAGAACTACTGGCGGCAGCTGCTGAACGCCAAGCTGATTACCCAGAGAAAGTTCGACAATCTGACCAA
GGCCGAGAGAGGCGGCCTGAGCGAACTGGATAAGGCCGGCTTCATCAAGAGACAGCTGGTGGAAACCCGG
CAGATCACAAAGCACGTGGCACAGATCCTGGACTCCCGGATGAACACTAAGTACGACGAGAATGACAAGC
TGATCCGGGAAGTGAAAGTGATCACCCTGAAGTCCAAGCTGGTGTCCGATTTCCGGAAGGATTTCCAGTT
TTACAAAGTGCGCGAGATCAACAACTACCACCACGCCCACGACGCCTACCTGAACGCCGTCGTGGGAACC
GCCCTGATCAAAAAGTACCCTAAGCTGGAAAGCGAGTTCGTGTACGGCGACTACAAGGTGTACGACGTGC
GGAAGATGATCGCCAAGAGCGAGCAGGAAATCGGCAAGGCTACCGCCAAGTACTTCTTCTACAGCAACAT
CATGAACTTTTTCAAGACCGAGATTACCCTGGCCAACGGCGAGATCCGGAAGCGGCCTCTGATCGAGACA
AACGGCGAAACCGGGGAGATCGTGTGGGATAAGGGCCGGGATTTTGCCACCGTGCGGAAAGTGCTGAGCA
TGCCCCAAGTGAATATCGTGAAAAAGACCGAGGTGCAGACAGGCGGCTTCAGCAAAGAGTCTATCCTGCC
CAAGAGGAACAGCGATAAGCTGATCGCCAGAAAGAAGGACTGGGACCCTAAGAAGTACGGCGGCTTCGAC
AGCCCCACCGTGGCCTATTCTGTGCTGGTGGTGGCCAAAGTGGAAAAGGGCAAGTCCAAGAAACTGAAGA
GTGTGAAAGAGCTGCTGGGGATCACCATCATGGAAAGAAGCAGCTTCGAGAAGAATCCCATCGACTTTCT
GGAAGCCAAGGGCTACAAAGAAGTGAAAAAGGACCTGATCATCAAGCTGCCTAAGTACTCCCTGTTCGAG
CTGGAAAACGGCCGGAAGAGAATGCTGGCCTCTGCCGGCGAACTGCAGAAGGGAAACGAACTGGCCCTGC
CCTCCAAATATGTGAACTTCCTGTACCTGGCCAGCCACTATGAGAAGCTGAAGGGCTCCCCCGAGGATAA
TGAGCAGAAACAGCTGTTTGTGGAACAGCACAAGCACTACCTGGACGAGATCATCGAGCAGATCAGCGAG
TTCTCCAAGAGAGTGATCCTGGCCGACGCTAATCTGGACAAAGTGCTGTCCGCCTACAACAAGCACCGGG
ATAAGCCCATCAGAGAGCAGGCCGAGAATATCATCCACCTGTTTACCCTGACCAATCTGGGAGCCCCTGC
CGCCTTCAAGTACTTTGACACCACCATCGACCGGAAGAGGTACACCAGCACCAAAGAGGTGCTGGACGCC
ACCCTGATCCACCAGAGCATCACCGGCCTGTACGAGACACGGATCGACCTGTCTCAGCTGGGAGGCGACA
AAAGGCCGGCGGCCACGAAAAAGGCCGGCCAGGCAAAAAAGAAAAAGTAAGAATTCCTAGAGCTCGCTGA
TCAGCCTCGACTGTGCCTTCTAGTTGCCAGCCATCTGTTGTTTGCCCCTCCCCCGTGCCTTCCTTGACCC
TGGAAGGTGCCACTCCCACTGTCCTTTCCTAATAAAATGAGGAAATTGCATCGCATTGTCTGAGTAGGTG
TCATTCTATTCTGGGGGGTGGGGTGGGGCAGGACAGCAAGGGGGAGGATTGGGAAGAGAATAGCAGGCAT
GCTGGGGAGCGGCCGCAGGAACCCCTAGTGATGGAGTTGGCCACTCCCTCTCTGCGCGCTCGCTCGCTCA
CTGAGGCCGGGCGACCAAAGGTCGCCCGACGCCCGGGCTTTGCCCGGGCGGCCTCAGTGAGCGAGCGAGC
GCGCAGCTGCCTGCAGGGGCGCCTGATGCGGTATTTTCTCCTTACGCATCTGTGCGGTATTTCACACCGC
ATA
[142 nt withheld, positions 5534-5675]
C
[141 nt withheld, positions 5677-5817]
CCTTTGACGTTGGAGTCCACGTTCTTT
[37 nt withheld, positions 5845-5881]
ACCCTATCTCGGGCTATTCTTTTGATTTATAAGGGATTTTGCCGATTTCGGCCTATTGGTTAAAAAATGA
GCTGATTTAACAAAAATTTAACGCGAATTTTAACAAAATATTAACGTTTACAATTTTATGGTGCACTCTC
AGTACAATCTGCTCTGATGCCGCATAGTTAAGCCAGCCCCGACACCCGCCAACACCCGCTGACGCGCCCT
GACGGGCTTGTCTGCTCCCGGCATCCGCTTACAGACAAGCTGTGACCGTCTCCGGGAGCTGCATGTGTCA
GAGGTTTTCACCGTCATCACCGAAACGCGCGAGACGAAAGGGCCTCGTGATACGCCTATTTTTATAGGTT
AATGTCATGATAATAATGGTTTCTTAGACGTCAGGTGGCACTTTTCGGGGAAATGTGCGCGGAACCCCTA
TTTGTTTATTTTTCTAAATACATTCAAATATGTATCCGCTCATGAGACAATAACCCTGATAAATGCTTCA
ATAATATTGAAAAAGGAAGAGTATGAGTATTCAACATTTCCGTGTCGCCCTTATTCCCTTTTTTGCGGCA
TTTTGCCTTCCTGTTTTTGCTCACCCAGAAACGCTGGTGAAAGTAAAAGATGCTGAAGATCAGTTGGGTG
CACGAGTGGGTTACATCGAACTGGATCTCAACAGCGGTAAGATCCTTGAGAGTTTTCGCCCCGAAGAACG
TTTTCCAATGATGAGCACTTTTAAAGTTCTGCTATGTGGCGCGGTATTATCCCGTATTGACGCCGGGCAA
GAGCAACTCGGTCGCCGCATACACTATTCTCAGAATGACTTGGTTGAGTACTCACCAGTCACAGAAAAGC
ATCTTACGGATGGCATGACAGTAAGAGAATTATGCAGTGCTGCCATAACCATGAGTGATAACACTGCGGC
CAACTTACTTCTGACAACGATCGGAGGACCGAAGGAGCTAACCGCTTTTTTGCACAACATGGGGGATCAT
GTAACTCGCCTTGATCGTTGGGAACCGGAGCTGAATGAAGCCATACCAAACGACGAGCGTGACACCACGA
TGCCTGTAGCAATGGCAACAACGTTGCGCAAACTATTAACTGGCGAACTACTTACTCTAGCTTCCCGGCA
ACAATTAATAGACTGGATGGAGGCGGATAAAGTTGCAGGACCACTTCTGCGCTCGGCCCTTCCGGCTGGC
TGGTTTATTGCTGATAAATCTGGAGCCGGTGAGCGTGGAAGCCGCGGTATCATTGCAGCACTGGGGCCAG
ATGGTAAGCCCTCCCGTATCGTAGTTATCTACACGACGGGGAGTCAGGCAACTATGGATGAACGAAATAG
ACAGATCGCTGAGATAGGTGCCTCACTGATTAAGCATTGGTAACTGTCAGACCAAGTTTACTCATATATA
CTTTAGATTGATTTAAAACTTCATTTTTAATTTAAAAGGATCTAGGTGAAGATCCTTTTTGATAATCTCA
TGACCAAAATCCCTTAACGTGAGTTTTCGTTCCACTGAGCGTCAGACCCCGTAGAAAAGATCAAAGGATC
TTCTTGAGATCCTTTTTTTCTGCGCGTAATCTGCTGCTTGCAAACAAAAAAACCACCGCTACCAGCGGTG
GTTTGTTTGCCGGATCAAGAGCTACCAACTCTTTTTCCGAAGGTAACTGGCTTCAGCAGAGCGCAGATAC
CAAATACTGTCCTTCTAGTGTAGCCGTAGTTAGGCCACCACTTCAAGAACTCTGTAGCACCGCCTACATA
CCTCGCTCTGCTAATCCTGTTACCAGTGGCTGCTGCCAGTGGCGATAAGTCGTGTCTTACCGGGTTGGAC
TCAAGACGATAGTTACCGGATAAGGCGCAGCGGTCGGGCTGAACGGGGGGTTCGTGCACACAGCCCAGCT
TGGAGCGAACGACCTACACCGAACTGAGATACCTACAGCGTGAGCTATGAGAAAGCGCCACGCTTCCCGA
AGGGAGAAAGGCGGACAGGTATCCGGTAAGCGGCAGGGTCGGAACAGGAGAGCGCACGAGGGAGCTTCCA
GGGGGAAACGCCTGGTATCTTTATAGTCCTGTCGGGTTTCGCCACCTCTGACTTGAGCGTCGATTTTTGT
GATGCTCGTCAGGGGGGCGGAGCCTATGGAAAAACGCCAGCAACGCGGCCTTTTTACGGTTCCTGGCCTT
TTGCTGGCCTTTTGCTCACATGTGAGGGCCTATTTCCCATGATTCCTTCATATTTGCATATACGATACAA
GGCTGTTAGAGAGATAATTGGAATTAATTTGACTGTAAACACAAAGATATTAGTACAAAATACGTGACGT
AGAAAGTAATAATTTCTTGGGTAGTTTGCAGTTTTAAAATTATGTTTTAAAATGGACTATCATATGCTTA
CCGTAACTTGAAAGTATTTCGATTTCTTGGCTTTATATATCTTGTGGAAAGGACGAAACACCGGGTCTTC
GAGAAGACCTGTTTTAGAGCTAGAAATAGCAAGTTAAAATAAGGCTAGTCCGTTATCAACTTGAAAAAGT
GGCACCGAGTCGGTGCTTTTTTGTTTTAGAGCTAGAAATAGCAAGTTAAAATAAGGCTAGTCCGTTTTTA
GCGCGTGCGCCAATTCTGCAGACAAATGGCTCTAGAGACCGGCGCCGCTACAGGGCGCGTCCCATTCGCC
ATTCAGGCTGCGCAACTGTTGGGAAGGGCGATCGGTGCGGGCCTCTTCGCTATTACGCCAGCTGGCGAAA
GGGGGATGTGCTGCAAGGCGATTAAGTTGGGTAACGCCAGGGTTTTCCCAGTCACGACGTTGTAAAACGA
CGGCCAGTGAGCGCGCGTAATACGACTCACTATAGGGCGAATTGGGTACCGGGCCCCCCCTCGAGGTCCT
CCAGCTTTTGTTCCCTTTAGTGAGGGTTAATTGCGCGCTTGGCGTAATCATGGTCATAGCTGTTTCCTGT
GTGAAATTGTTATCCGCTCACAATTCCACACAACATACGAGCCGGAAGCATAAAGTGTAAAGCCTGGGGT
GCCTAATGAGTGAGCTAACTCACATTAATTGCGTTGCGCTCACTGCCCGCTTTCCACCGGTGGTCTCTTA
G
Features (pLannotate 1.2.2; 26 found; start..end, strand, type, name):
      8..293     +  enhancer       CMV enhancer: human cytomegalovirus immediate early enhancer; contains an 18-bp deletion relative to the standard CMV enhancer
    295..572     +  promoter       chicken β-actin promoter: No description available
    573..801     +  intron         hybrid intron: hybrid between chicken β-actin (CBA) and minute virus of mice (MMV) introns (Gray et al., 2011)
    939..2540    +  CDS            dCas9(N): N-terminal portion of catalytically inactive Streptococcus pyogenes dCas9 carrying the D10A mutation (Zetsche et al., 2015)
   2541..5039    +  CDS            Cas9(C): C-terminal portion of Streptococcus pyogenes Cas9 (Zetsche et al., 2015)
   5040..5087    +  CDS            nucleoplasmin NLS: bipartite nuclear localization signal from nucleoplasmin
   5121..5232    +  polyA_signal   bGH poly(A) signal: bovine growth hormone polyadenylation signal
   5337..5477    +  repeat_region  AAV2 ITR: inverted terminal repeat of adeno-associated virus serotype 2 inverted
   5482..5533    -  misc_feature   bom (fragment): basis of mobility region from pBR322
   5552..5932    +  rep_origin     M13 ori (sequence partly withheld): M13 bacteriophage origin of replication; arrow indicates direction of (+) strand synthesis
   6008..6057    -  misc_feature   bom (fragment): basis of mobility region from pBR322
   6159..6194    -  CDS            rop (fragment): Rop protein, which maintains plasmids at low copy number; rop
   6289..6393    +  promoter       AmpR promoter: bla
   6394..7254    +  CDS            AmpR: β-lactamase; bla; confers resistance to ampicillin, carbenicillin, and related antibiotics
   7425..8013    +  rep_origin     ori: high-copy-number ColE1/pMB1/pBR322/pUC origin of replication
   8075..8315    +  promoter       U6 promoter: RNA polymerase III promoter for human U6 snRNA
   8342..8417    +  misc_RNA       gRNA scaffold: guide RNA scaffold for the Streptococcus pyogenes CRISPR/Cas9 system
   8424..8467    +  misc_RNA       gRNA scaffold (fragment): guide RNA scaffold for the Streptococcus pyogenes CRISPR/Cas9 system
   8513..8531    -  rep_origin     f1 ori (fragment): f1 bacteriophage origin of replication; arrow indicates direction of (+) strand synthesis
   8536..8691    -  CDS            lacZα (fragment): LacZα fragment of β-galactosidase; lacZ fragment
   8699..8717    +  promoter       T7 promoter: promoter for bacteriophage T7 RNA polymerase
   8726..8749    -  misc_feature   MCS (fragment): pBluescript multiple cloning site
   8765..8783    -  promoter       T3 promoter: promoter for bacteriophage T3 RNA polymerase
   8828..8844    -  protein_bind   lac operator: The lac repressor binds to the lac operator to inhibit transcription in E. coli. This inhibition can be relieved by adding lactose or isopropyl-β-D-thiogalactopyranoside (IPTG). lac repressor encoded by lacI
   8852..8882    -  promoter       lac promoter: promoter for the E. coli lac operon
   8897..8918    -  protein_bind   CAP binding site: CAP binding activates transcription in the presence of cAMP. E. coli catabolite activator protein
